Addgene plasmid #48474: pFUSB4_CGGG
Depositing lab: Stephen Ekker. Depositing organization: Mayo Foundation for Medical Education and Research. Publication: High Efficiency In Vivo Genome Engineering with a Simplified 15-RVD GoldyTALEN Design. Ma AC, Lee HB, Clark KJ, Ekker SC. PLoS One. 2013 May 29;8(5):e65259. doi: 10.1371/journal.pone.0065259. Print 2013. PubMed 23734242.
Backbone
  Vector backbone: pFUS_B4
  Vector type: Mammalian Expression, TALEN
Growth in bacteria
  Bacterial resistance: Spectinomycin, 50 μg/mL
  Growth temperature: 37°C
  Growth strain: Top10
  Copy number: Unknown
Gene/Insert
  Gene/Insert name: RVD sequence: HD NN NN NN
  Species: Synthetic
  Cloning method: Unknown
  Sequencing primers: 5′ ttgatgcctggcagttccct; 3′ cgaaccgaacaggcttatgt
Terms and licenses: Academic/Nonprofit Terms; Industry Terms: Not Available to Industry
Depositor comments: Plasmid was created using Golden Gate cloning.
How to cite: pFUSB4_CGGG was a gift from Stephen Ekker (Addgene plasmid # 48474 ; http://n2t.net/addgene:48474 ; RRID:Addgene_48474)
