[The description below was written by a language model from this plasmid's Addgene catalogue record and pLannotate feature annotations shown in this document.]
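Description:
pFUSB4_CGGG is a small (about 2.9 kb) intermediate array plasmid for Golden Gate assembly of TAL effector nucleases, built on the pFUS_B4 backbone. It carries a pre-assembled, synthetic block of four TALE repeat modules with the repeat-variable diresidues HD NN NN NN. Under the standard TALE code these specify the bases C, G, G and G, as reflected in the plasmid name. The depositor notes that the array was made by Golden Gate cloning. Although the catalogue lists the vector type as mammalian expression/TALEN, the annotated features show no eukaryotic promoter, polyadenylation signal or nuclease domain. The plasmid therefore appears to serve as a building block rather than as an expression construct in its own right.

Propagation in E. coli relies on a high-copy ColE1/pUC-type origin. Selection uses the aadA aminoglycoside adenylyltransferase gene, which confers spectinomycin (and streptomycin) resistance. It sits downstream of a fragment of the class 1 integron Pc promoter and a remnant of a gentamicin acetyltransferase gene. Short leftover pieces of lacZα and lacI are also annotated, and rrnB T1 and T2 terminators sit nearby, presumably insulating the cloning region. The residual lacZα fragment is consistent with replacement of a blue/white screening cassette by the repeat array. The automated annotation does not label the TALE repeats themselves, which presumably occupy the unannotated stretch of the sequence.

The associated publication describes a simplified 15-RVD GoldyTALEN design for in vivo genome engineering. In that context, a ready-made four-repeat module of this kind would be combined with other partial arrays in a second Golden Gate step, placing them into a TALEN destination vector to complete a custom DNA-binding domain. The record does not specify which partner plasmids or destination vectors are used.
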