Features (pLannotate 1.2.2; 8 found; start..end, strand, type, name):
      3..39      -  CDS            lacZα (fragment): LacZα fragment of β-galactosidase; lacZ fragment
    596..619     +  promoter       Pc promoter (fragment): intI1 (promoter lies within the coding sequence); class 1 integron promoter
    795..851     +  CDS            GmR (fragment): gentamycin acetyltransferase; aacC1; confers resistance to gentamycin
    858..1649    +  CDS            SmR: aminoglycoside adenylyltransferase (Murphy, 1985); aadA; confers resistance to spectinomycin and streptomycin
   1742..2330    +  rep_origin     ori: high-copy-number ColE1/pMB1/pBR322/pUC origin of replication
   2513..2605    +  CDS            lacI (fragment): lac repressor; lacI; The lac repressor binds to the lac operator to inhibit transcription in E. coli. This inhibition can be relieved by adding lactose or isopropyl-β-D-thiogalactopyranoside (IPTG).
   2660..2687    -  terminator     rrnB T2 terminator: transcription terminator T2 from the E. coli rrnB gene
   2819..2862    +  terminator     rrnB T1 terminator: Escherichia coli rrnB; transcription terminator T1 from the E. coli rrnB gene
>Addgene plasmid #48474 | pFUSB4_CGGG | depositor full sequence | sequence record 70174 | Full Sequence
ATGTTTTCCCAGTCACGACGTTGTAAAACGACGGCCAGTCTTAAGCGTCTCATGGCCTGACCCCGGACCA
AGTGGTGGCCTATCGCCAGCCACGATGGCGGCAAGCAAGCGCTCGAAACGGTGCAGCGGCTGTTGCCGGT
GCTGTGCCAGGACCATGGCCTGACCCCGGACCAAGTGGTGGCTATCGCCAGCAACAATGGCGGCAAGCAA
GCGCTCGAAACGGTGCAGCGGCTGTTGCCGGTGCTGTGCCAGGACCATGGCCTGACCCCGGACCAAGTGG
TGGCTATCGCCAGCAACAATGGCGGCAAGCAAGCGCTCGAAACGGTGCAGCGGCTGTTGCCGGTGCTGTG
CCAGGACCATGGCCTGACCCCGGACCAAGTGGTGGCTATCGCCAGCAACAATGGCGGCAAGCAAGCGCTC
GAAACGGTGCAGCGGCTGTTGCCGGTGCTGTGCCAGGACCATGGCCTGACCCCGGACCAAGTGGTGGCTA
TCGAGACGTCTAGACCAGCCAGGACAGAAATGCCTCGACTTCGCTGCTACCCAAGGTTGCCGGGTGACGC
ACACCGTGGAAACGGATGAAGGCACGAACCCAGTGGACATAAGCCTGTTCGGTTCGTAAGCTGTAATGCA
AGTAGCGTATGCGCTCACGCAACTGGTCCAGAACCTTGACCGAACGCAGCGGTGGTAACGGCGCAGTGGC
GGTTTTCATGGCTTGTTATGACTGTTTTTTTGGGGTACAGTCTATGCCTCGGGCATCCAAGCAGCAAGCG
CGTTACGCCGTGGGTCGATGTTTGATGTTATGGAGCAGCAACGATGTTACGCAGCAGGGCAGTCGCCCTA
AAACAAAGTTAAACATTATGAGGGAAGCGGTGATCGCCGAAGTATCGACTCAACTATCAGAGGTAGTTGG
CGTCATCGAGCGCCATCTCGAACCGACGTTGCTGGCCGTACATTTGTACGGCTCCGCAGTGGATGGCGGC
CTGAAGCCACACAGTGATATTGATTTGCTGGTTACGGTGACCGTAAGGCTTGATGAAACAACGCGGCGAG
CTTTGATCAACGACCTTTTGGAAACTTCGGCTTCCCCTGGAGAGAGCGAGATTCTCCGCGCTGTAGAAGT
CACCATTGTTGTGCACGACGACATCATTCCGTGGCGTTATCCAGCTAAGCGCGAACTGCAATTTGGAGAA
TGGCAGCGCAATGACATTCTTGCAGGTATCTTCGAGCCAGCCACGATCGACATTGATCTGGCTATCTTGC
TGACAAAAGCAAGAGAACATAGCGTTGCCTTGGTAGGTCCAGCGGCGGAGGAACTCTTTGATCCGGTTCC
TGAACAGGATCTATTTGAGGCGCTAAATGAAACCTTAACGCTATGGAACTCGCCGCCCGACTGGGCTGGC
GATGAGCGAAATGTAGTGCTTACGTTGTCCCGCATTTGGTACAGCGCAGTAACCGGCAAAATCGCGCCGA
AGGATGTCGCTGCCGACTGGGCAATGGAGCGCCTGCCGGCCCAGTATCAGCCCGTCATACTTGAAGCTAG
ACAGGCTTATCTTGGACAAGAAGAAGATCGCTTGGCCTCGCGCGCAGATCAGTTGGAAGAATTTGTCCAC
TACGTGAAAGGCGAGATCACCAAGGTAGTCGGCAAATAACCCTCGAGCCACCCATGACCAAAATCCCTTA
ACGTGAGTTACGCGTCGTTCCACTGAGCGTCAGACCCCGTAGAAAAGATCAAAGGATCTTCTTGAGATCC
TTTTTTTCTGCGCGTAATCTGCTGCTTGCAAACAAAAAAACCACCGCTACCAGCGGTGGTTTGTTTGCCG
GATCAAGAGCTACCAACTCTTTTTCCGAAGGTAACTGGCTTCAGCAGAGCGCAGATACCAAATACTGTCC
TTCTAGTGTAGCCGTAGTTAGGCCACCACTTCAAGAACTCTGTAGCACCGCCTACATACCTCGCTCTGCT
AATCCTGTTACCAGTGGCTGCTGCCAGTGGCGATAAGTCGTGTCTTACCGGGTTGGACTCAAGACGATAG
TTACCGGATAAGGCGCAGCGGTCGGGCTGAACGGGGGGTTCGTGCACACAGCCCAGCTTGGAGCGAACGA
CCTACACCGAACTGAGATACCTACAGCGTGAGCATTGAGAAAGCGCCACGCTTCCCGAAGGGAGAAAGGC
GGACAGGTATCCGGTAAGCGGCAGGGTCGGAACAGGAGAGCGCACGAGGGAGCTTCCAGGGGGAAACGCC
TGGTATCTTTATAGTCCTGTCGGGTTTCGCCACCTCTGACTTGAGCGTCGATTTTTGTGATGCTCGTCAG
GGGGGCGGAGCCTATGGAAAAACGCCAGCAACGCGGCCTTTTTACGGTTCCTGGCCTTTTGCTGGCCTTT
TGCTCACATGTTCTTTCCTGCGTTATCCCCTGATTCTGTGGATAACCGTATTACCGCCTTTGAGTGAGCT
GATACCGCTCGCCGCAGCCGAACGACCGAGCGCAGCGAGTCAGTGAGCGAGGAAGCGGAAGAGCGCCCAA
TACGCAAACCGCCTCTCCCCGCGCGTTGGCCGATTCATTAATGCAGCTGGCACGACAGGTTTCCCGACTG
GAAAGCGGGCAGTGAGCGCAACGCAATTAATACGCGTACCGCTAGCCAGGAAGAGTTTGTAGAAACGCAA
AAAGGCCATCCGTCAGGATGGCCTTCTGCTTAGTTTGATGCCTGGCAGTTTATGGCGGGCGTCCTGCCCG
CCACCCTCCGGGCCGTTGCTTCACAACGTTCAAATCCGCTCCCGGCGGATTTGTCCTACTCAGGAGAGCG
TTCACCGACAAACAACAGATAAAACGAAAGGCCCAGTCTTCCGACTGAGCCTTTCGTTTTATTTGATGCC
TGGCAGTTCCCTACTCTCGCGTTAACGCTAGCATGG
