>Addgene plasmid #48474 | pFUSB4_CGGG | addgene partial sequence | sequence record 70886 | pCR8_F1 5'-ttgatgcctggcagttccct-3'
TCACGACGTTGTAAAACGACGGCCAGTCTTAAGCGTCTCATGGCCTGACCCCGGACCAAGTGGTGGCTAT
CGCCAGCCACGATGGCGGCAAGCAAGCGCTCGAAACGGTGCAGCGGCTGTTGCCGGTGCTGTGCCAGGAC
CATGGCCTGACCCCGGACCAAGTGGTGGCTATCGCCAGCAACAATGGCGGCAAGCAAGCGCTCGAAACGG
TGCAGCGGCTGTTGCCGGTGCTGTGCCAGGACCATGGCCTGACCCCGGACCAAGTGGTGGCTATCGCCAG
CAACAATGGCGGCAAGCAAGCGCTCGAAACGGTGCAGCGGCTGTTGCCGGTGCTGTGCCAGGACCATGGC
CTGACCCCGGACCAAGTGGTGGCTATCGCCAGCAACAATGGCGGCAAGCAAGCGCTCGAAACGGTGCAGC
GGCTGTTGCCGGTGCTGTGCCAGGACCATGGCCTGACCCCGGACCAAGTGGTGGCTATCGAGACGTCTAG
ACCAGCCAGGACAGAAATGCCTCGACTTCGCTGCTACCCAAGGTTGCCGGGTGACGCACACCGTGGAAAC
GGATGAAGGCACGAACCCAGTGGACATAAGCCTGTTCGGTTCGTAAGCTGTAATGCAAGTAGCGTATGCG
CTCACGCAACTGGTCCAGAACCTTGACCGAACGCAGCGGTGGTAACGGCGCAGTGGCGGTTTTCATGGCT
TGTTATGACTGTTTTTTTGGGGTACAGTCTATGCCTCGGGCATCCAAGCAGCAAGCGCGTTACGCCGTGG
GTCGATGTTTGATGTTATGGAGCAGCAACGATGTTACGCAGCAGGGCAGTCGCCCTAAAACAAAGTTAAA
CATTATGAGGGAAGCGGTGATCGCCGAAGTATCGACTCAACTATCAGAGGTAGTTGGCGTCATCGAGCGC
CATCTCGAACCGACGTTGCTGG
